Addgene plasmid #78194: pJL1604
Purpose: Ce cha-1 expression in motor neurons in worms
Depositing lab: Junho Lee. Depositing organization: Seoul National University. Publication: Nictation, a dispersal behavior of the nematode Caenorhabditis elegans, is regulated by IL2 neurons. Lee H, Choi MK, Lee D, Kim HS, Hwang H, Kim H, Park S, Paik YK, Lee J. Nat Neurosci. 2011 Nov 13;15(1):107-12. doi: 10.1038/nn.2975. PubMed 22081161.
Backbone
  Vector backbone: pPD114.108
  Vector type: Worm Expression
Growth in bacteria
  Bacterial resistance: Ampicillin, 100 μg/mL
  Growth temperature: 37°C
  Growth strain: DH5alpha
  Copy number: High Copy
Gene/Insert
  Gene/Insert name: cha-1
  Species: C. elegans (nematode)
  Entrez Gene: cha-1 (a.k.a. CELE_CHA-1)
  Promoter: unc-3
  Cloning method: Restriction Enzyme; 5′ cloning site PstI (not destroyed); 3′ cloning site AgeI (not destroyed)
  Sequencing primers: 5′ M13 reverse; 3′ GFP R
Terms and licenses: Academic/Nonprofit Terms; Industry Terms: Not Available to Industry
How to cite: pJL1604 was a gift from Junho Lee (Addgene plasmid # 78194 ; http://n2t.net/addgene:78194 ; RRID:Addgene_78194)
