[The description below was written by a language model from this plasmid's Addgene catalogue record.]
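Description:
pJL1604 is a Caenorhabditis elegans expression plasmid built on the pPD114.108 backbone, a worm expression vector. It is maintained in E. coli as a high-copy plasmid under ampicillin selection. The record gives no feature table, so the origin of replication, any 3′ UTR and other backbone elements are not explicitly documented. No worm-side selectable or co-injection marker is listed.

The payload is the C. elegans gene cha-1, which encodes choline acetyltransferase, the enzyme that synthesizes acetylcholine. It is placed under the control of the unc-3 promoter. According to the stated purpose, this promoter directs cha-1 expression to motor neurons. The insert was introduced by restriction cloning between PstI and AgeI sites, both of which remain intact. The record does not say whether the cloned cha-1 fragment is cDNA or genomic sequence. A GFP reverse primer is listed for 3′ sequencing, which suggests that a GFP coding region lies downstream of the cloning site in the backbone. However, the record does not say whether cha-1 is fused in frame to GFP.

The associated study concerns nictation, a dispersal behaviour of C. elegans regulated by IL2 neurons. A construct of this type fits cell-type-specific expression or rescue experiments, in which cholinergic function is supplied only in motor neurons to test which neurons need acetylcholine synthesis for a behaviour. The record itself states only the motor neuron expression purpose.
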