>Addgene plasmid #78194 | pJL1604 | addgene partial sequence | sequence record 149141 | GFP-R 5'-CCATCTAATTCAACAAGAATTGGGACAAC-3'
TTTTCTACCGGTAAGTTGCTCAGCAGCTCCTTGACATCTCTCATAGCTCCAGCCAAGCTTTTCTTAAAAT
GTTGTAAATCAGTCCTCGGATCACTTCTGAACGCAGTCGGCGCAAAAATCACTCGATCCGGTTGAATATT
GTACGGGCATCCATAGCCATCGCGGACCACTGCACCATACGTCAGGTAGCAATCAGGGATATCCAGAGAG
GTTGTGACTTGGCTTGTCGACAATGGGAATCGCATAACTTCAGACCACAGAGGATCCAGAAACAGTGATG
GTATATCTTCTCCGGTCGTTTCTTCCCTTTCCCGGGCGAGACAGAATAGGGCGCAAAGATGATTGTCGAC
ACCGTAGCCGCTGATGTTCTCCAACGTGACCTTGACCTGCTTGAGCACAGCCTTCTTAAATAATTCCAGC
TTTCTCTCTTTAGACTCCTTCTTGCTCGCCATTGCCGTAACCCATTCCAGCGCCTCTTGTGTGTTCGCCC
GAATGTTATCAACTCTTCCCGCACCGAATCGCCGAACCGAAGCTGATTCGTAGGTGGAAACGAGGTGACC
ATGTGTTTTATAATGCGCCAATTGCATAATCAACTGAATAAATCCATCCGGACTGACACGCCAATTTTTG
ATGGAATCTTTGCCGAATTCGTTGAAAATCAAAACTTCAAGCTCCAGTTCGTTGGCGAGCTCATCGAAAA
CTTCCGCCTGCTTTTTCAGAATATTTCTAGAATTTTCACTAAAATGCCATGTCAGAGATTTGGGGTGTAC
ATTGCGCACGTCGTTCCAAACCATCTTGCTTT
