>Addgene plasmid #78194 | pJL1604 | addgene partial sequence | sequence record 149151 | M13-Rev 5'-CAGGAAACAGCTATGACC-3'
CTATTCTCATTTAAATTTTCAGAGCTTAAAAATGGCTGAAATCACTCACAACGATGGATACGCTAACAAC
TTGGAAATGAAATAAGCTTGCATGCCTGCAGGTAACAATGTCCGGTCTTGGAGTGTTATTCACCATCAGA
GATTCTACCAACGACGAAGCAAAGAAAGATCCGTATCCTTCACCAGCAATGTAGAGATCAGAGTTTAGCA
TATTTGGATACACCGTATAGAAATCCATGAGAGCGTTAAGAAGAGCACCAGTTACGTAGCTGTCGTCTTG
AAAGAGATTTTGTTGCCATGAGAAGCCGGCGCCCGGACCGTCGATGGCAAGCAAATTGGACACCTTGTTC
CAAGCAAACACATTTTCATACACCGTCTGACTATCACTAGACACATGGAATGGGCCGATTTCCTGGATCT
GCCCGAAAACTGAACTACATCCCGGACCTCCATTAATCCAAAGAAGGAGCGTATCATTGGAAGGGGTCAG
TTGAGATTCGATTAACCTGAAATTGTTTTATTTTGTTTGGTAGTCAAGGTTCAGTATCCAGATAATAAAA
TGTTTAGATTAATATCTTGAACTTACCAATAGTGAAGATTGTTGTAGTTTTTGTTGGGATCAGAGTTGAG
